Addgene plasmid #223256: pBAD-R-eLACCO2.1
Purpose: Control biosensor for extracellular L-lactate
Depositing lab: Robert Campbell & Yusuke Nasu. Depositing organization: The University of Tokyo. Publication: A red fluorescent genetically encoded biosensor for in vivo imaging of extracellular L-lactate dynamics. Kamijo Y, Machler P, Ness N, Vu CQ, Kusakizako T, Mannuthodikayil J, Ku Z, Boisvert M, Grebenik E, Miyazaki I, Hashizume R, Sato H, Liu R, Hori Y, Tomita T, Katayama T, Furube A, Caraveo G, Paquet ME, Drobizhev M, Nureki O, Arai S, Brancaccio M, Campbell RE, Kleinfeld D, Nasu Y. Nat Commun. 2025 Oct 29;16(1):9531. doi: 10.1038/s41467-025-64484-x. PubMed 41162396.
Backbone
  Vector backbone: pBAD
  Vector type: Bacterial Expression
Growth in bacteria
  Bacterial resistance: Ampicillin, 100 μg/mL
  Growth temperature: 37°C
  Growth strain: DH5alpha
  Copy number: High Copy
Gene/Insert
  Gene/Insert name: R-eLACCO2.1
  Species: Synthetic
  Cloning method: Restriction Enzyme; 5′ cloning site XhoI (unknown if destroyed); 3′ cloning site HindIII (unknown if destroyed)
Terms and licenses: Academic/Nonprofit Terms; Industry Terms: Not Available to Industry
Depositor comments: Please visit https://doi.org/10.21203/rs.3.rs-5024207/v1 for preprint.
How to cite: pBAD-R-eLACCO2.1 was a gift from Robert Campbell & Yusuke Nasu (Addgene plasmid # 223256 ; http://n2t.net/addgene:223256 ; RRID:Addgene_223256)
