[The description below was written by a language model from this plasmid's Addgene catalogue record and pLannotate feature annotations shown in this document.]
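Description:
pBAD-R-eLACCO2.1 is a 5,825-nt bacterial expression plasmid built on the pBAD backbone, carrying the synthetic insert R-eLACCO2.1, a red fluorescent genetically encoded biosensor for extracellular L-lactate. It is maintained in E. coli through a ColE1/pMB1-type origin, recorded as high copy (only a fragment of rop remains, alongside the pBR322 bom region), and is selected with ampicillin through the β-lactamase gene under its own bla promoter.

Expression is driven by the araBAD promoter, with the divergently transcribed araC regulator on the same plasmid, so transcription of the sensor is induced by L-arabinose. The open reading frame begins with the usual pBAD/His-style leader: a 6xHis-containing segment (annotated as a capTEV fragment), the T7 gene 10 leader that aids translation, and the Xpress epitope with its enterokinase site, which together allow affinity purification and detection. The insert was placed between XhoI and HindIII. Automated annotation picks up two parts of it: a fragment matching the L-lactate-binding periplasmic protein of the Thermus thermophilus TRAP transporter, and a region matching HyPerRed. The latter most likely reflects a shared circularly permuted red fluorescent protein module rather than any peroxide-sensing function. This arrangement fits a sensor in which lactate binding modulates red fluorescence. The rrnB T1 and T2 terminators follow the insert. The two feature tables describe the same sequence in opposite orientations.

The catalogue purpose line calls this a "control biosensor", although the name matches the sensor itself; the record does not resolve this. The plasmid is suited to producing the tagged protein in bacteria for purification and in vitro characterisation.
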