Features (pLannotate 1.2.2; 14 found; start..end, strand, type, name):
      1..285     +  promoter       araBAD promoter: araBAD; promoter of the L-arabinose operon of E. coli; the araC regulatory gene is transcribed in the opposite direction (Guzman et al., 1995)
    331..351     +  CDS            capTEV™ (fragment): composite tag for in vivo biotinylation, TEV protease cleavage, and 6xHis tagging
    352..384     +  CDS            T7 tag (gene 10 leader): leader peptide from bacteriophage T7 gene 10 promotes efficient translation in E. coli
    388..411     +  CDS            Xpress™ tag: Xpress™ epitope tag, including an enterokinase recognition and cleavage site
   1004..1728    +  CDS            HyPerRed (fragment): red fluorescent genetically encoded indicator for H2O2 ()
   2277..2392    +  ncRNA          5S rRNA: Accession: RF00001 - 5S ribosomal RNA
   2396..2482    +  terminator     rrnB T1 terminator: Escherichia coli rrnB; transcription terminator T1 from the E. coli rrnB gene
   2574..2601    +  terminator     rrnB T2 terminator: transcription terminator T2 from the E. coli rrnB gene
   2620..2711    +  promoter       AmpR promoter: bla
   2712..3572    +  CDS            AmpR: β-lactamase; bla; confers resistance to ampicillin, carbenicillin, and related antibiotics
   3743..4331    +  rep_origin     ori: high-copy-number ColE1/pMB1/pBR322/pUC origin of replication
   4517..4657    -  misc_feature   bom: basis of mobility region from pBR322
   4759..4799    -  CDS            rop (fragment): Rop protein, which maintains plasmids at low copy number; rop
   4921..5799    -  CDS            araC: L-arabinose regulatory protein; araC
>Addgene plasmid #223256 | pBAD-R-eLACCO2.1 | addgene full sequence | sequence record 455300 | Addgene NGS Result
AAGAAACCAATTGTCCATATTGCATCAGACATTGCCGTCACTGCGTCTTTTACTGGCTCTTCTCGCTAAC
CAAACCGGTAACCCCGCTTATTAAAAGCATTCTGTAACAAAGCGGGACCAAAGCCATGACAAAAACGCGT
AACAAAAGTGTCTATAATCACGGCAGAAAAGTCCACATTGATTATTTGCACGGCGTCACACTTTGCTATG
CCATAGCATTTTTATCCATAAGATTAGCGGATCCTACCTGACGCTTTTTATCGCAACTCTCTACTGTTTC
TCCATACCCGTTTTTTGGGCTAACAGGAGGAATTAACCATGGGGGGTTCTCATCATCATCATCATCATGG
TATGGCTAGCATGACTGGTGGACAGCAAATGGGTCGGGATCTGTACGACGATGACGATAAGGATCCGAGC
TCGAGAATGTTCTCTCCCATGGCAGTGGCCCAGGCTCGACGCTATAAGTGGAGGATTCAAACCGCGTGGG
ATGCTGGAACAGTAGGCTACAGTCTGTTCCAAAAGTTTACGGAGCGGGTAAAGGAACTGACGGATGGACA
GCTTGAGGTCCAGCCTCTTCCAGCGGGTGCGGTCGTAGGCACGTTTGATATGTTCGACGCGGTCAAGACT
GGAGTTTTGGACGGAATGAATCCTTTCACGATCTATTGGGCAGAGAGGATGCCGGTTACAGCTTTCCTCT
CCAGCTACGCCCTCGGGTTGGACCGACCTGACCAGTGGGAAACATGGTTTTACTCCCTGGGTGGCCTCGA
CAACGCCCGACGAGCCTTTGCCGAGCAAGGCCTCTTCTACGTGGGACCAGTTCAGCACGACCTCAATACA
ATTCATTCAAAGAAGCCGATCCGGAGATTTGAGGACTTCAAAGGTGTCAAGCTCCGAGTGCCAGGCGGCA
TGATTGCGGAAGTCTTTGCGGCCGCAGGAGCTTCCACCGTCCTCTTGCCTGGGGGGGAGGTCTACCCCGC
TCTGGAAAGAGGGGCAGTGACTGCGGTTTCCGAGCGGATGTACCCCGAGGACGGCGCCCTGAAGAGCGAG
ATCAAGAAGGGGCTGAGGCTGAAGGACGGCGGCCACTACGCCGCCGTGGTCAAGACCACCTACAAGGCCA
AGAAGCCCGTGCAGCTGCCCGGCGCCTACGTCGTCGACATCCAGTTGGACATCGTGTCCCACAACGAGGA
CTACACTATCGTGGAACAGTGCGAACGCGCCGAGGGCCGCCACTCCACCGGCGGCGTGGTCGAGCTGGAC
AAGGGAGGTACAGGCGGGAGTCTGGTGAGCAAGGGCGAGGAGGATGACATGGCCATCGTCAAGGAGTTCA
TGCGCTTCAAGGTGCACATGGAGGGCTCCGTGAACGGCCACGAGTTCGAGATCGAGGGCGAGGGCGAGGG
CCGCCCCTACGAGGCCTTTCAGACCGCTAAGCTGAAGGTGACCAAGGGTGGCCCCCTGCCCTTCGCCTGG
GACATCCTATCCCCTCAGTTCATGTACGGCTCCAAGGCCTACATTAAGCACCCAGCCGACATCCCCGACT
ACTTCAAGCTGTCCTTCCCCGAGGGCTTCAGGTGGGAGCGCGTGATGTACTTCGAGGACGGCGGCATTAT
TCACGTTGACCAGGACTCCTCCCTGCAGGACGGCGTATTCATCTACAAGGTGAAGCTGCGCGGCACCAAC
TTCCCCCCCGACGGCCCCGTAATGCAGAAGAAGACCATGGGCTGGGAGCGGGGGCGTAGTGCGGCCGATT
TTGTTGGGCCTGCAGTAAACTATAACTTGGGGTTCCATCAGGAGGCAAAGTACATCATAATGGGGCCTCC
AGAGACGCCTGCCATTCATCAACCTGTAGACCTTATGGACTTCACCATAAACCTTAATCGGTGGCGCAGC
CTTCCAAAGCCTCTGCAAGAAAGATTCATCGCGGCGGTTCACGAGTACTCTTGGATTCACTACGCAGGCA
TTCAGAAGGCTAATTTGGAGGCGTGGCCGAAATATCGGCAGGCAGGTGTTGAGGTCATCCGGCTGGGCAA
CGAGGATGTTAGAAAATTCAGGCGACTCGCTATCCCCATTTGGTTTAAGTGGGCTAAGATGGATAAATAC
TCACGAGAGGCTTTCGCGTCCCAACTGGAGTATATGAGAGGTATAGGTCACGTTACGGACGAGGAATTGA
AGGGCTTGAGCCTGTGAAAGCTTGGCTGTTTTGGCGGATGAGAGAAGATTTTCAGCCTGATACAGATTAA
ATCAGAACGCAGAAGCGGTCTGATAAAACAGAATTTGCCTGGCGGCAGTAGCGCGGTGGTCCCACCTGAC
CCCATGCCGAACTCAGAAGTGAAACGCCGTAGCGCCGATGGTAGTGTGGGGTCTCCCCATGCGAGAGTAG
GGAACTGCCAGGCATCAAATAAAACGAAAGGCTCAGTCGAAAGACTGGGCCTTTCGTTTTATCTGTTGTT
TGTCGGTGAACGCTCTCCTGAGTAGGACAAATCCGCCGGGAGCGGATTTGAACGTTGCGAAGCAACGGCC
CGGAGGGTGGCGGGCAGGACGCCCGCCATAAACTGCCAGGCATCAAATTAAGCAGAAGGCCATCCTGACG
GATGGCCTTTTTGCGTTTCTACAAACTCTTTTGTTTATTTTTCTAAATACATTCAAATATGTATCCGCTC
ATGAGACAATAACCCTGATAAATGCTTCAATAATATTGAAAAAGGAAGAGTATGAGTATTCAACATTTCC
GTGTCGCCCTTATTCCCTTTTTTGCGGCATTTTGCCTTCCTGTTTTTGCTCACCCAGAAACGCTGGTGAA
AGTAAAAGATGCTGAAGATCAGTTGGGTGCACGAGTGGGTTACATCGAACTGGATCTCAACAGCGGTAAG
ATCCTTGAGAGTTTTCGCCCCGAAGAACGTTTTCCAATGATGAGCACTTTTAAAGTTCTGCTATGTGGCG
CGGTATTATCCCGTGTTGACGCCGGGCAAGAGCAACTCGGTCGCCGCATACACTATTCTCAGAATGACTT
GGTTGAGTACTCACCAGTCACAGAAAAGCATCTTACGGATGGCATGACAGTAAGAGAATTATGCAGTGCT
GCCATAACCATGAGTGATAACACTGCGGCCAACTTACTTCTGACAACGATCGGAGGACCGAAGGAGCTAA
CCGCTTTTTTGCACAACATGGGGGATCATGTAACTCGCCTTGATCGTTGGGAACCGGAGCTGAATGAAGC
CATACCAAACGACGAGCGTGACACCACGATGCCTGTAGCAATGGCAACAACGTTGCGCAAACTATTAACT
GGCGAACTACTTACTCTAGCTTCCCGGCAACAATTAATAGACTGGATGGAGGCGGATAAAGTTGCAGGAC
CACTTCTGCGCTCGGCCCTTCCGGCTGGCTGGTTTATTGCTGATAAATCTGGAGCCGGTGAGCGTGGGTC
TCGCGGTATCATTGCAGCACTGGGGCCAGATGGTAAGCCCTCCCGTATCGTAGTTATCTACACGACGGGG
AGTCAGGCAACTATGGATGAACGAAATAGACAGATCGCTGAGATAGGTGCCTCACTGATTAAGCATTGGT
AACTGTCAGACCAAGTTTACTCATATATACTTTAGATTGATTTAAAACTTCATTTTTAATTTAAAAGGAT
CTAGGTGAAGATCCTTTTTGATAATCTCATGACCAAAATCCCTTAACGTGAGTTTTCGTTCCACTGAGCG
TCAGACCCCGTAGAAAAGATCAAAGGATCTTCTTGAGATCCTTTTTTTCTGCGCGTAATCTGCTGCTTGC
AAACAAAACAACCACCGCTACCAGCGGTGGTTTGTTTGCCGGATCAAGAGCTACCAACTCTTTTTCCGAA
GGTAACTGGCTTCAGCAGAGCGCAGATACCAAATACTGTCCTTCTAGTGTAGCCGTAGTTAGGCCACCAC
TTCAAGAACTCTGTAGCACCGCCTACATACCTCGCTCTGCTAATCCTGTTACCAGTGGCTGCTGCCAGTG
GCGATAAGTCGTGTCTTACCGGGTTGGACTCAAGACGATAGTTACCGGATAAGGCGCAGCGGTCGGGCTG
AACGGGGGGTTCGTGCACACAGCCCAGCTTGGAGCGAACGACCTACACCGAACTGAGATACCTACAGCGT
GAGCTATGAGAAAGCGCCACGCTTCCCGAAGGGAGAAAGGCGGACAGGTATCCGGTAAGCGGCAGGGTCG
GAACAGGAGAGCGCACGAGGGAGCTTCCAGGGGGAAACGCCTGGTATCTTTATAGTCCTGTCGGGTTTCG
CCACCTCTGACTTGAGCGTCGATTTTTGTGATGCTCGTCAGGGGGGCGGAGCCTATGGAAAAACGCCAGC
AACGCGGCCTTTTTACGGTTCCTGGCCTTTTGCTGGCCTTTTGCTCACATGTTCTTTCCTGCGTTATCCC
CTGATTCTGTGGATAACCGTATTACCGCCTTTGAGTGAGCTGATACCGCTCGCCGCAGCCGAACGACCGA
GCGCAGCGAGTCAGTGAGCGAGGAAGCGGAAGAGCGCCTGATGCGGTATTTTCTCCTTACGCATCTGTGC
GGTATTTCACACCGCATATGGTGCACTCTCAGTACAATCTGCTCTGATGCCGCATAGTTAAGCCAGTATA
CACTCCGCTATCGCTACGTGACTGGGTCATGGCTGCGCCCCGACACCCGCCAACACCCGCTGACGCGCCC
TGACGGGCTTGTCTGCTCCCGGCATCCGCTTACAGACAAGCTGTGACCGTCTCCGGGAGCTGCATGTGTC
AGAGGTTTTCACCGTCATCACCGAAACGCGCGAGGCAGCAGATCAATTCGCGCGCGAAGGCGAAGCGGCA
TGCATAATGTGCCTGTCAAATGGACGAAGCAGGGATTCTGCAAACCCTATGCTACTCCGTCAAGCCGTCA
ATTGTCTGATTCGTTACCAATTATGACAACTTGACGGCTACATCATTCACTTTTTCTTCACAACCGGCAC
GGAACTCGCTCGGGCTGGCCCCGGTGCATTTTTTAAATACCCGCGAGAAATAGAGTTGATCGTCAAAACC
AACATTGCGACCGACGGTGGCGATAGGCATCCGGGTGGTGCTCAAAAGCAGCTTCGCCTGGCTGATACGT
TGGTCCTCGCGCCAGCTTAAGACGCTAATCCCTAACTGCTGGCGGAAAAGATGTGACAGACGCGACGGCG
ACAAGCAAACATGCTGTGCGACGCTGGCGATATCAAAATTGCTGTCTGCCAGGTGATCGCTGATGTACTG
ACAAGCCTCGCGTACCCGATTATCCATCGGTGGATGGAGCGACTCGTTAATCGCTTCCATGCGCCGCAGT
AACAATTGCTCAAGCAGATTTATCGCCAGCAGCTCCGAATAGCGCCCTTCCCCTTGCCCGGCGTTAATGA
TTTGCCCAAACAGGTCGCTGAAATGCGGCTGGTGCGCTTCATCCGGGCGAAAGAACCCCGTATTGGCAAA
TATTGACGGCCAGTTAAGCCATTCATGCCAGTAGGCGCGCGGACGAAAGTAAACCCACTGGTGATACCAT
TCGCGAGCCTCCGGATGACGACCGTAGTGATGAATCTCTCCTGGCGGGAACAGCAAAATATCACCCGGTC
GGCAAACAAATTCTCGTCCCTGATTTTTCACCACCCCCTGACCGCGAATGGTGAGATTGAGAATATAACC
TTTCATTCCCAGCGGTCGGTCGATAAAAAAATCGAGATAACCGTTGGCCTCAATCGGCGTTAAACCCGCC
ACCAGATGGGCATTAAACGAGTATCCCGGCAGCAGGGGATCATTTTGCGCTTCAGCCATACTTTTCATAC
TCCCGCCATTCAGAG
