Features (pLannotate 1.2.2; 15 found; start..end, strand, type, name):
      3..320     -  CDS            TLBP_THET8 (fragment): Experimental evidence at protein level: Swiss-Prot protein existence level 1. Part of the tripartite ATP-independent periplasmic (TRAP) transport system involved in the uptake of lactate. This protein specifically binds L-lactate. From Thermus thermophilus (strain ATCC 27634 / DSM 579 / HB8).
    339..362     -  CDS            Xpress™ tag: Xpress™ epitope tag, including an enterokinase recognition and cleavage site
    366..398     -  CDS            T7 tag (gene 10 leader): leader peptide from bacteriophage T7 gene 10 promotes efficient translation in E. coli
    399..419     -  CDS            capTEV™ (fragment): composite tag for in vivo biotinylation, TEV protease cleavage, and 6xHis tagging
    465..749     -  promoter       araBAD promoter: araBAD; promoter of the L-arabinose operon of E. coli; the araC regulatory gene is transcribed in the opposite direction (Guzman et al., 1995)
    776..1654    +  CDS            araC: L-arabinose regulatory protein; araC
   1776..1816    +  CDS            rop (fragment): Rop protein, which maintains plasmids at low copy number; rop
   1918..2058    +  misc_feature   bom: basis of mobility region from pBR322
   2244..2832    -  rep_origin     ori: high-copy-number ColE1/pMB1/pBR322/pUC origin of replication
   3003..3863    -  CDS            AmpR: β-lactamase; bla; confers resistance to ampicillin, carbenicillin, and related antibiotics
   3864..3955    -  promoter       AmpR promoter: bla
   3974..4001    -  terminator     rrnB T2 terminator: transcription terminator T2 from the E. coli rrnB gene
   4093..4179    -  terminator     rrnB T1 terminator: Escherichia coli rrnB; transcription terminator T1 from the E. coli rrnB gene
   4181..4296    -  ncRNA          5S rRNA: Accession: RF00001 - 5S ribosomal RNA
   4847..5571    -  CDS            HyPerRed (fragment): red fluorescent genetically encoded indicator for H2O2 ()
>Addgene plasmid #223256 | pBAD-R-eLACCO2.1 Sequencing Result | analyzer sequence | sequence record 449823
AACCATGTTTCCCACTGGTCAGGTCGGTCCAACCCGAGGGCGTAGCTGGAGAGGAAAGCTGTAACCGGCA
TCCTCTCTGCCCAATAGATCGTGAAAGGATTCATTCCGTCCAAAACTCCAGTCTTGACCGCGTCGAACAT
ATCAAACGTGCCTACGACCGCACCCGCTGGAAGAGGCTGGACCTCAAGCTGTCCATCCGTCAGTTCCTTT
ACCCGCTCCGTAAACTTTTGGAACAGACTGTAGCCTACTGTTCCAGCATCCCACGCGGTTTGAATCCTCC
ACTTATAGCGTCGAGCCTGGGCCACTGCCATGGGAGAGAACATTCTCGAGCTCGGATCCTTATCGTCATC
GTCGTACAGATCCCGACCCATTTGCTGTCCACCAGTCATGCTAGCCATACCATGATGATGATGATGATGA
GAACCCCCCATGGTTAATTCCTCCTGTTAGCCCAAAAAACGGGTATGGAGAAACAGTAGAGAGTTGCGAT
AAAAAGCGTCAGGTAGGATCCGCTAATCTTATGGATAAAAATGCTATGGCATAGCAAAGTGTGACGCCGT
GCAAATAATCAATGTGGACTTTTCTGCCGTGATTATAGACACTTTTGTTACGCGTTTTTGTCATGGCTTT
GGTCCCGCTTTGTTACAGAATGCTTTTAATAAGCGGGGTTACCGGTTTGGTTAGCGAGAAGAGCCAGTAA
AAGACGCAGTGACGGCAATGTCTGATGCAATATGGACAATTGGTTTCTTCTCTGAATGGCGGGAGTATGA
AAAGTATGGCTGAAGCGCAAAATGATCCCCTGCTGCCGGGATACTCGTTTAATGCCCATCTGGTGGCGGG
TTTAACGCCGATTGAGGCCAACGGTTATCTCGATTTTTTTATCGACCGACCGCTGGGAATGAAAGGTTAT
ATTCTCAATCTCACCATTCGCGGTCAGGGGGTGGTGAAAAATCAGGGACGAGAATTTGTTTGCCGACCGG
GTGATATTTTGCTGTTCCCGCCAGGAGAGATTCATCACTACGGTCGTCATCCGGAGGCTCGCGAATGGTA
TCACCAGTGGGTTTACTTTCGTCCGCGCGCCTACTGGCATGAATGGCTTAACTGGCCGTCAATATTTGCC
AATACGGGGTTCTTTCGCCCGGATGAAGCGCACCAGCCGCATTTCAGCGACCTGTTTGGGCAAATCATTA
ACGCCGGGCAAGGGGAAGGGCGCTATTCGGAGCTGCTGGCGATAAATCTGCTTGAGCAATTGTTACTGCG
GCGCATGGAAGCGATTAACGAGTCGCTCCATCCACCGATGGATAATCGGGTACGCGAGGCTTGTCAGTAC
ATCAGCGATCACCTGGCAGACAGCAATTTTGATATCGCCAGCGTCGCACAGCATGTTTGCTTGTCGCCGT
CGCGTCTGTCACATCTTTTCCGCCAGCAGTTAGGGATTAGCGTCTTAAGCTGGCGCGAGGACCAACGTAT
CAGCCAGGCGAAGCTGCTTTTGAGCACCACCCGGATGCCTATCGCCACCGTCGGTCGCAATGTTGGTTTT
GACGATCAACTCTATTTCTCGCGGGTATTTAAAAAATGCACCGGGGCCAGCCCGAGCGAGTTCCGTGCCG
GTTGTGAAGAAAAAGTGAATGATGTAGCCGTCAAGTTGTCATAATTGGTAACGAATCAGACAATTGACGG
CTTGACGGAGTAGCATAGGGTTTGCAGAATCCCTGCTTCGTCCATTTGACAGGCACATTATGCATGCCGC
TTCGCCTTCGCGCGCGAATTGATCTGCTGCCTCGCGCGTTTCGGTGATGACGGTGAAAACCTCTGACACA
TGCAGCTCCCGGAGACGGTCACAGCTTGTCTGTAAGCGGATGCCGGGAGCAGACAAGCCCGTCAGGGCGC
GTCAGCGGGTGTTGGCGGGTGTCGGGGCGCAGCCATGACCCAGTCACGTAGCGATAGCGGAGTGTATACT
GGCTTAACTATGCGGCATCAGAGCAGATTGTACTGAGAGTGCACCATATGCGGTGTGAAATACCGCACAG
ATGCGTAAGGAGAAAATACCGCATCAGGCGCTCTTCCGCTTCCTCGCTCACTGACTCGCTGCGCTCGGTC
GTTCGGCTGCGGCGAGCGGTATCAGCTCACTCAAAGGCGGTAATACGGTTATCCACAGAATCAGGGGATA
ACGCAGGAAAGAACATGTGAGCAAAAGGCCAGCAAAAGGCCAGGAACCGTAAAAAGGCCGCGTTGCTGGC
GTTTTTCCATAGGCTCCGCCCCCCTGACGAGCATCACAAAAATCGACGCTCAAGTCAGAGGTGGCGAAAC
CCGACAGGACTATAAAGATACCAGGCGTTTCCCCCTGGAAGCTCCCTCGTGCGCTCTCCTGTTCCGACCC
TGCCGCTTACCGGATACCTGTCCGCCTTTCTCCCTTCGGGAAGCGTGGCGCTTTCTCATAGCTCACGCTG
TAGGTATCTCAGTTCGGTGTAGGTCGTTCGCTCCAAGCTGGGCTGTGTGCACGAACCCCCCGTTCAGCCC
GACCGCTGCGCCTTATCCGGTAACTATCGTCTTGAGTCCAACCCGGTAAGACACGACTTATCGCCACTGG
CAGCAGCCACTGGTAACAGGATTAGCAGAGCGAGGTATGTAGGCGGTGCTACAGAGTTCTTGAAGTGGTG
GCCTAACTACGGCTACACTAGAAGGACAGTATTTGGTATCTGCGCTCTGCTGAAGCCAGTTACCTTCGGA
AAAAGAGTTGGTAGCTCTTGATCCGGCAAACAAACCACCGCTGGTAGCGGTGGTTGTTTTGTTTGCAAGC
AGCAGATTACGCGCAGAAAAAAAGGATCTCAAGAAGATCCTTTGATCTTTTCTACGGGGTCTGACGCTCA
GTGGAACGAAAACTCACGTTAAGGGATTTTGGTCATGAGATTATCAAAAAGGATCTTCACCTAGATCCTT
TTAAATTAAAAATGAAGTTTTAAATCAATCTAAAGTATATATGAGTAAACTTGGTCTGACAGTTACCAAT
GCTTAATCAGTGAGGCACCTATCTCAGCGATCTGTCTATTTCGTTCATCCATAGTTGCCTGACTCCCCGT
CGTGTAGATAACTACGATACGGGAGGGCTTACCATCTGGCCCCAGTGCTGCAATGATACCGCGAGACCCA
CGCTCACCGGCTCCAGATTTATCAGCAATAAACCAGCCAGCCGGAAGGGCCGAGCGCAGAAGTGGTCCTG
CAACTTTATCCGCCTCCATCCAGTCTATTAATTGTTGCCGGGAAGCTAGAGTAAGTAGTTCGCCAGTTAA
TAGTTTGCGCAACGTTGTTGCCATTGCTACAGGCATCGTGGTGTCACGCTCGTCGTTTGGTATGGCTTCA
TTCAGCTCCGGTTCCCAACGATCAAGGCGAGTTACATGATCCCCCATGTTGTGCAAAAAAGCGGTTAGCT
CCTTCGGTCCTCCGATCGTTGTCAGAAGTAAGTTGGCCGCAGTGTTATCACTCATGGTTATGGCAGCACT
GCATAATTCTCTTACTGTCATGCCATCCGTAAGATGCTTTTCTGTGACTGGTGAGTACTCAACCAAGTCA
TTCTGAGAATAGTGTATGCGGCGACCGAGTTGCTCTTGCCCGGCGTCAACACGGGATAATACCGCGCCAC
ATAGCAGAACTTTAAAAGTGCTCATCATTGGAAAACGTTCTTCGGGGCGAAAACTCTCAAGGATCTTACC
GCTGTTGAGATCCAGTTCGATGTAACCCACTCGTGCACCCAACTGATCTTCAGCATCTTTTACTTTCACC
AGCGTTTCTGGGTGAGCAAAAACAGGAAGGCAAAATGCCGCAAAAAAGGGAATAAGGGCGACACGGAAAT
GTTGAATACTCATACTCTTCCTTTTTCAATATTATTGAAGCATTTATCAGGGTTATTGTCTCATGAGCGG
ATACATATTTGAATGTATTTAGAAAAATAAACAAAAGAGTTTGTAGAAACGCAAAAAGGCCATCCGTCAG
GATGGCCTTCTGCTTAATTTGATGCCTGGCAGTTTATGGCGGGCGTCCTGCCCGCCACCCTCCGGGCCGT
TGCTTCGCAACGTTCAAATCCGCTCCCGGCGGATTTGTCCTACTCAGGAGAGCGTTCACCGACAAACAAC
AGATAAAACGAAAGGCCCAGTCTTTCGACTGAGCCTTTCGTTTTATTTGATGCCTGGCAGTTCCCTACTC
TCGCATGGGGAGACCCCACACTACCATCGGCGCTACGGCGTTTCACTTCTGAGTTCGGCATGGGGTCAGG
TGGGACCACCGCGCTACTGCCGCCAGGCAAATTCTGTTTTATCAGACCGCTTCTGCGTTCTGATTTAATC
TGTATCAGGCTGAAAATCTTCTCTCATCCGCCAAAACAGCCAAGCTTTCACAGGCTCAAGCCCTTCAATT
CCTCGTCCGTAACGTGACCTATACCTCTCATATACTCCAGTTGGGACGCGAAAGCCTCTCGTGAGTATTT
ATCCATCTTAGCCCACTTAAACCAAATGGGGATAGCGAGTCGCCTGAATTTTCTAACATCCTCGTTGCCC
AGCCGGATGACCTCAACACCTGCCTGCCGATATTTCGGCCACGCCTCCAAATTAGCCTTCTGAATGCCTG
CGTAGTGAATCCAAGAGTACTCGTGAACCGCCGCGATGAATCTTTCTTGCAGAGGCTTTGGAAGGCTGCG
CCACCGATTAAGGTTTATGGTGAAGTCCATAAGGTCTACAGGTTGATGAATGGCAGGCGTCTCTGGAGGC
CCCATTATGATGTACTTTGCCTCCTGATGGAACCCCAAGTTATAGTTTACTGCAGGCCCAACAAAATCGG
CCGCACTACGCCCCCGCTCCCAGCCCATGGTCTTCTTCTGCATTACGGGGCCGTCGGGGGGGAAGTTGGT
GCCGCGCAGCTTCACCTTGTAGATGAATACGCCGTCCTGCAGGGAGGAGTCCTGGTCAACGTGAATAATG
CCGCCGTCCTCGAAGTACATCACGCGCTCCCACCTGAAGCCCTCGGGGAAGGACAGCTTGAAGTAGTCGG
GGATGTCGGCTGGGTGCTTAATGTAGGCCTTGGAGCCGTACATGAACTGAGGGGATAGGATGTCCCAGGC
GAAGGGCAGGGGGCCACCCTTGGTCACCTTCAGCTTAGCGGTCTGAAAGGCCTCGTAGGGGCGGCCCTCG
CCCTCGCCCTCGATCTCGAACTCGTGGCCGTTCACGGAGCCCTCCATGTGCACCTTGAAGCGCATGAACT
CCTTGACGATGGCCATGTCATCCTCCTCGCCCTTGCTCACCAGACTCCCGCCTGTACCTCCCTTGTCCAG
CTCGACCACGCCGCCGGTGGAGTGGCGGCCCTCGGCGCGTTCGCACTGTTCCACGATAGTGTAGTCCTCG
TTGTGGGACACGATGTCCAACTGGATGTCGACGACGTAGGCGCCGGGCAGCTGCACGGGCTTCTTGGCCT
TGTAGGTGGTCTTGACCACGGCGGCGTAGTGGCCGCCGTCCTTCAGCCTCAGCCCCTTCTTGATCTCGCT
CTTCAGGGCGCCGTCCTCGGGGTACATCCGCTCGGAAACCGCAGTCACTGCCCCTCTTTCCAGAGCGGGG
TAGACCTCCCCCCCAGGCAAGAGGACGGTGGAAGCTCCTGCGGCCGCAAAGACTTCCGCAATCATGTCGC
CTGGCACTCGGAGCTTGACACCTTTGAAGTCCTCAAATCTCCGGATCGGCTTCTTTGAATGAATTGTATT
GAGGTCGTGCTGAACTGGTCCCACGTAGAAGAGGCCTTGCTCGGCAAAGGCTCGTCGGGCGTTGTCGAGG
CCACCCAGGGAGTAA
